>Addgene plasmid #1640 | L4066 | depositor full sequence | sequence record 250 | Author sequence
AAGCTTGGGCTGCAGGTCGGCTATAATAAGTTCTTGAATAAAATAATTTTCCCGACAAAACATGAGTATT
TCTTTCGAAAATAAAAGTGCAGGCTAATTAGAGATTATTCTGTAATTAACTGCATAATTTGTCACGTGCC
ATAGTTTTACATTCCACTACGTCATAGTTCTTAAAATACTAATCTCCTGAAAATAGAAGTAGGTGAAGAA
AGTTTAATTATCAGTTCTAAAATGACAATTGATCTTTGGAATATGTTCTGAAACTACCGATCATTGAACA
GATGCTATTTGAATGATATAGAATTGTATATTTGCAATTTCTGAAACGCGTTCTTAAAGGCACACAGATT
AATTCAAAAGGGTCTGGCCGCAAAAAGGTTTATGGTGGCCGATTTTGAGTTTTGTGTGTGATTGCTTTTT
CACAATCAGTGTTTTCAGGATTATGTGATGAACTAGATCTTCAAGTTTCGTTACATTTCATATGTTTTCG
GAACTCACGAAGTACATATTGGGTATTGTGCTCAAAAAATTCAGCAATCAGCTTCGCTCCGCTGACTTTA
GAACCCAAAAAAATAGTATGGCCAAACTGACTGTGTTACGATCATTTCAATTTTTCAATACATATTTAAG
ATTTCTAAGAGTAAGAAGGTCAAAAACTGTTCTGGAATACATATATATTTTTCAGGTTACAATTAGTCAA
AAAGTGCACTGAAATATACGTTTTAATTTCACGAATAACCCAATTAGTTCAATGTATTTTTGGTCAACCA
ACGTTAAAGTTTGGCTTCCAACCAATTATCATTTCTGATCAACCACAATGTTTTTTCTTTATCTGCAAGT
TAATTTTTTATTTTTATCCAGATGTTTGGCATATTTTTCAATTCTTCACTAGCGCCCACTTCTTGCACTT
CCGGCGCCCTGAATCTAATGCATCTGTTGCAAGAATTGAAAGACCAATCAACACATTGTTTTCTTCACGA
GATACTGAAGAAAATGAATAAAAACAGAGAAAAAGAGCCATGTGATTAGTGACAACTGTTGCTAACAGAT
ACCATAGCTTGGACTTGGTACGTGATGGCAACGTATGGGTCAACAAAAATGATTGCAGAGGGGGTGCAAA
ACAGTCAAGTCGAGAAAATATGAAAAACAGAAAACAAAGAACAGAAAAATGGGTTTGAGAGTCAGTATAA
TTTATAAAAGAAAAATTGTACATAGAAATTAACCATTTTTGTAGAAGAAGTTATTTTTCAAGCATCGTTA
AAAATTATTCAAAGCACCTTATTTCATATTTAATTTTAAACATGGTTAAATGAACAACACGGTGCGCAAT
CAGGAAAACTTGAAATCTGAAACTGTTGTTGTGATCTTCTTCGCAACTGTTCAGATAGCACTAGTGTAAT
GTTAAGAGTGCGCGAATATAATGGAATATAATGGATCACACCTCCTGCCATCAGGTAAACGTCTCTGTTA
TCACATATTTCCAACTATTAAATTTTTACCTTTTACAGTTTTACATTTTTTTGAAAAAAGTAACTTTTTG
TCTTCAAAATCCCTGACGAAAATATCAAATATTTTAATCGAGACTGCAGAGGAACCGATTGATGATTTGG
AAAATCCAGCTTTACCTGTGTAAGAACTGAAAAGTTTCATAACCCTAGGGTATTCCCAGTTACATTCCCC
ACTGGCTAACAATAGCACCCAGTTTTTCATCACCTTTCTTCAAATTTCTCGGCGATTTGTTAAAAACAAA
ATTTGTGTCCCTTCTCTGATATCTCTATGTCTCTAAACACAAGTTCATCGGAAAACGAAGGAGGGTAGGT
GTTGGTTGGGCTCCCGAAGTGAAAATAGAAGAGCAAGAATAGAATATTAGAGAGAGAGTGCAGAGAGGGC
GGGATAGCTCCCGGGATTCCGTTTTCTTCTTCTTTATCTTCAACGATGATGTGTGTGCGTGTTGTATAGA
TTCTGTTGCTCCCCCACAACTCGCTCCGAAGGCTCAATACAATTCAATTGATATTGGAGGAGAGCCTACC
GGAGTGGGAGGATAAGAAGAAACATAAGAAGAAGAAGAAGAAGAAGCATGCTTCTGGTTTTTGATGCTAT
GAAAACGGCACAAAAAGATGATTGAGGTCCCTTTTCAATACCTTCTCTCATCTTTCAAATCCCATTGAAA
CCTAAAACTTCTCACCACGCTTTACCATTGTTCTCCAAAAACTTATAGCAATGTCTATAACTTTTTTATC
TCTGAAAAGCAGTGTTCCATTTTTCTTTTTCCTATTTTATTTCAATTGTTTCTCACATTTCGTTTGGATT
CTTTGCTTGTCAACCAGCTTCTTCTTCCACTTTTACCGTCTAATTTTCAGGGCAGGGAGCCATCAAACCC
ACGACCACTAGATCCATCTAGACCGCGGTTTTGGCGCGGATCCTATCGATTCGCGGCCGCTGTACACCCG
GGTGCCCTATAGTGAGTCGTATTGGTACCGGTAGAAAAAATGAGTAAAGGAGAAGAACTTTTCACTGGAG
TTGTCCCAATTCTTGTTGAATTAGATGGTGATGTTAATGGGCACAAATTTTCTGTCAGTGGAGAGGGTGA
AGGTGATGCAACATACGGAAAACTTACCCTTAAATTTATTTGCACTACTGGAAAACTACCTGTTCCATGG
GTAAGTTTAAACATATATATACTAACTAACCCTGATTATTTAAATTTTCAGCCAACACTTGTCACTACTC
TCACTTGGGGCGTACAATGCTTCTCGAGATACCCAGATCATATGAAACAGCATGACTTTTTCAAGAGTGC
CATGCCCGAAGGTTATGTACAGGAAAGAACTATATTTTTCAAAGATGACGGGAACTACAAGACACGTAAG
TTTAAACAGTTCGGTACTAACTAACCATACATATTTAAATTTTCAGGTGCTGAAGTCAAGTTTGAAGGTG
ATACCCTTGTTAATAGAATCGAGTTAAAAGGTATTGATTTTAAAGAAGATGGAAACATTCTTGGACACAA
ATTGGAATACAACTTCAACTCACACAACGTATACATCATGGCAGACAAACAAAAGAATGGAATCAAAGTT
GTAAGTTTAAACATGATTTTACTAACTAACTAATCTGATTTAAATTTTCAGAACTTCAAAATTAGACACA
ACATTGAAGATGGAAGCGTTCAACTAGCAGACCATTATCAACAAAATACTCCAATTGGCGATGGCCCTGT
CCTTTTACCAGACAACCATTACCTGTCCACACAATCTGCCCTTTCGAAAGATCCCAACGAAAAGAGAGAC
CACATGGTCCTTCTTGAGTTTGTAACAGCTGCTGGGATTACACATGGCATGGATGAACTATACAAATAGC
ATTCGTAGAATTCCAACTGAGCGCCGGTCGCTACCATTACCAACTTGTCTGGTGTCAAAAATAATAGGGG
CCGCTGTCATCAGAGTAAGTTTAAACTGAGTTCTACTAACTAACGAGTAATATTTAAATTTTCAGCATCT
CGCGCCCGTGCCTCTGACTTCTAAGTCCAATTACTCTTCAACATCCCTACATGCTCTTTCTCCCTGTGCT
CCCACCCCCTATTTTTGTTATTATCAAAAAACTTCTCTTAATTTCTTTGTTTTTTAGCTTCTTTTAAGTC
ACCTCTAACAATGAAATTGTGTAGATTCAAAAATAGAATTAATTCGTAATAAAAAGTCGAAAAAAATTGT
GCTCCCTCCCCCCATTAATAATAATTCTATCCCAAAATCTACACAATGTTCTGTGTACACTTCTTATGTT
TTTTACTTCTGATAAATTTTTTTGAAACATCATAGAAAAAACCGCACACAAAATACCTTATCATATGTTA
CGTTTCAGTTTATGACCGCAATTTTTATTTCTTCGCACGTCTGGGCCTCTCATGACGTCAAATCATGCTC
ATCGTGAAAAAGTTTTGGAGTATTTTTGGAATTTTTCAATCAAGTGAAAGTTTATGAAATTAATTTTCCT
GCTTTTGCTTTTTGGGGTTTCCCCTATTGTTTGTCAAGATTTCGAGGACGGCGTTTTTCTTGCTAAAATC
ACAAGTATTGATGAGCACGATGCAAGAAAGATCGGAAGAAGGTTTGGGTTTGAGGCTCAGTGGAAGGTGA
GTAGAAGTTGATAATTTGAAAGTGGAGTAGTGTCTATGGGGTTTTTGCCTTAAATGACAGAATACATTCC
CAATATACCAAACATAACTGTTTCCTACTAGTCGGCCGTACGGGCCCTTTCGTCTCGCGCGTTTCGGTGA
TGACGGTGAAAACCTCTGACACATGCAGCTCCCGGAGACGGTCACAGCTTGTCTGTAAGCGGATGCCGGG
AGCAGACAAGCCCGTCAGGGCGCGTCAGCGGGTGTTGGCGGGTGTCGGGGCTGGCTTAACTATGCGGCAT
CAGAGCAGATTGTACTGAGAGTGCACCATATGCGGTGTGAAATACCGCACAGATGCGTAAGGAGAAAATA
CCGCATCAGGCGGCCTTAAGGGCCTCGTGATACGCCTATTTTTATAGGTTAATGTCATGATAATAATGGT
TTCTTAGACGTCAGGTGGCACTTTTCGGGGAAATGTGCGCGGAACCCCTATTTGTTTATTTTTCTAAATA
CATTCAAATATGTATCCGCTCATGAGACAATAACCCTGATAAATGCTTCAATAATATTGAAAAAGGAAGA
GTATGAGTATTCAACATTTCCGTGTCGCCCTTATTCCCTTTTTTGCGGCATTTTGCCTTCCTGTTTTTGC
TCACCCAGAAACGCTGGTGAAAGTAAAAGATGCTGAAGATCAGTTGGGTGCACGAGTGGGTTACATCGAA
CTGGATCTCAACAGCGGTAAGATCCTTGAGAGTTTTCGCCCCGAAGAACGTTTTCCAATGATGAGCACTT
TTAAAGTTCTGCTATGTGGCGCGGTATTATCCCGTATTGACGCCGGGCAAGAGCAACTCGGTCGCCGCAT
ACACTATTCTCAGAATGACTTGGTTGAGTACTCACCAGTCACAGAAAAGCATCTTACGGATGGCATGACA
GTAAGAGAATTATGCAGTGCTGCCATAACCATGAGTGATAACACTGCGGCCAACTTACTTCTGACAACGA
TCGGAGGACCGAAGGAGCTAACCGCTTTTTTGCACAACATGGGGGATCATGTAACTCGCCTTGATCGTTG
GGAACCGGAGCTGAATGAAGCCATACCAAACGACGAGCGTGACACCACGATGCCTGTAGCAATGGCAACA
ACGTTGCGCAAACTATTAACTGGCGAACTACTTACTCTAGCTTCCCGGCAACAATTAATAGACTGGATGG
AGGCGGATAAAGTTGCAGGACCACTTCTGCGCTCGGCCCTTCCGGCTGGCTGGTTTATTGCTGATAAATC
TGGAGCCGGTGAGCGTGGGTCTCGCGGTATCATTGCAGCACTGGGGCCAGATGGTAAGCCCTCCCGTATC
GTAGTTATCTACACGACGGGGAGTCAGGCAACTATGGATGAACGAAATAGACAGATCGCTGAGATAGGTG
CCTCACTGATTAAGCATTGGTAACTGTCAGACCAAGTTTACTCATATATACTTTAGATTGATTTAAAACT
TCATTTTTAATTTAAAAGGATCTAGGTGAAGATCCTTTTTGATAATCTCATGACCAAAATCCCTTAACGT
GAGTTTTCGTTCCACTGAGCGTCAGACCCCGTAGAAAAGATCAAAGGATCTTCTTGAGATCCTTTTTTTC
TGCGCGTAATCTGCTGCTTGCAAACAAAAAAACCACCGCTACCAGCGGTGGTTTGTTTGCCGGATCAAGA
GCTACCAACTCTTTTTCCGAAGGTAACTGGCTTCAGCAGAGCGCAGATACCAAATACTGTCCTTCTAGTG
TAGCCGTAGTTAGGCCACCACTTCAAGAACTCTGTAGCACCGCCTACATACCTCGCTCTGCTAATCCTGT
TACCAGTGGCTGCTGCCAGTGGCGATAAGTCGTGTCTTACCGGGTTGGACTCAAGACGATAGTTACCGGA
TAAGGCGCAGCGGTCGGGCTGAACGGGGGGTTCGTGCACACAGCCCAGCTTGGAGCGAACGACCTACACC
GAACTGAGATACCTACAGCGTGAGCATTGAGAAAGCGCCACGCTTCCCGAAGGGAGAAAGGCGGACAGGT
ATCCGGTAAGCGGCAGGGTCGGAACAGGAGAGCGCACGAGGGAGCTTCCAGGGGGAAACGCCTGGTATCT
TTATAGTCCTGTCGGGTTTCGCCACCTCTGACTTGAGCGTCGATTTTTGTGATGCTCGTCAGGGGGGCGG
AGCCTATGGAAAAACGCCAGCAACGCGGCCTTTTTACGGTTCCTGGCCTTTTGCTGGCCTTTTGCTCACA
TGTTCTTTCCTGCGTTATCCCCTGATTCTGTGGATAACCGTATTACCGCCTTTGAGTGAGCTGATACCGC
TCGCCGCAGCCGAACGACCGAGCGCAGCGAGTCAGTGAGCGAGGAAGCGGAAGAGCGCCCAATACGCAAA
CCGCCTCTCCCCGCGCGTTGGCCGATTCATTAATGCAGCTGGCACGACAGGTTTCCCGACTGGAAAGCGG
GCAGTGAGCGCAACGCAATTAATGTGAGTTAGCTCACTCATTAGGCACCCCAGGCTTTACACTTTATGCT
TCCGGCTCGTATGTTGTGTGGAATTGTGAGCGGATAACAATTTCACACAGGAAACAGCTATGACCATGAT
TACGCCAAGCTGTAAGTTTAAACATGATCTTACTAACTAACTATTCTCATTTAAATTTTCAGAGCTTAAA
AATGGCTGAAATCACTCACAACGATGGATACGCTAACAACTTGGAAATGAAAT
Features (pLannotate 1.2.2; 12 found; start..end, strand, type, name):
   2456..2473    -  promoter       T7 promoter (fragment): promoter for bacteriophage T7 RNA polymerase
   2493..3356    +  CDS            EBFP: EBFP is a basic (constitutively fluorescent) blue fluorescent protein published in 1998, derived from Aequorea victoria.
   3974..4126    +  CDS            aex-5 (fragment): AEX5_CAEEL - Also known as kpc-3 From Caenorhabditis elegans.
   4254..4289    +  CDS            rop (fragment): Rop protein, which maintains plasmids at low copy number; rop
   4391..4490    +  misc_feature   bom (fragment): basis of mobility region from pBR322
   4588..4692    +  promoter       AmpR promoter: bla
   4693..5553    +  CDS            AmpR: β-lactamase; bla; confers resistance to ampicillin, carbenicillin, and related antibiotics
   5724..6312    +  rep_origin     ori: high-copy-number ColE1/pMB1/pBR322/pUC origin of replication
   6495..6587    +  CDS            lacI (fragment): lac repressor; lacI; The lac repressor binds to the lac operator to inhibit transcription in E. coli. This inhibition can be relieved by adding lactose or isopropyl-β-D-thiogalactopyranoside (IPTG).
   6600..6621    +  protein_bind   CAP binding site: CAP binding activates transcription in the presence of cAMP. E. coli catabolite activator protein
   6636..6666    +  promoter       lac promoter: promoter for the E. coli lac operon
   6674..6690    +  protein_bind   lac operator: The lac repressor binds to the lac operator to inhibit transcription in E. coli. This inhibition can be relieved by adding lactose or isopropyl-β-D-thiogalactopyranoside (IPTG). lac repressor encoded by lacI
