[The description below was written by a language model from this plasmid's Addgene catalogue record and pLannotate feature annotations shown in this document.]
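Description:
L4066 is a Caenorhabditis elegans expression vector from a 1999 worm vector kit, catalogued as an empty backbone of about 6.85 kb whose parental backbone is not stated. It is propagated in E. coli using a high-copy ColE1/pUC-type origin and is selected with ampicillin through the bla (AmpR) gene and its promoter. The feature table also picks up remnants typical of pUC-derived plasmids: a lac promoter, lac operator and CAP binding site, plus small fragments of lacI, rop and the pBR322 bom region.

The payload is described by the module list in the catalogue entry. It begins with a myo-3 upstream segment (myo3-2341, myo3Tsa). From general knowledge, myo-3 is a body-wall muscle myosin heavy chain gene, so this segment presumably serves as the promoter. It occupies the first ~2.4 kb, which the automated annotation leaves unlabelled. A short T7 promoter fragment follows, annotated on the reverse strand. Next is a GFP coding region assembled in segments (gfpN, gfpF64L, gfpY145F, gfpC) interrupted by synthetic introns (IVSR, IVSS, IVST, IVSL); introns of this kind are generally included to improve transgene expression in worms. The annotation software labels this reading frame EBFP, which fits an Aequorea GFP derivative carrying F64L and Y145F, but the record does not state whether the protein emits blue or green light. A "decoy" element is also listed without its position or function being given. The short downstream aex-5 match is probably incidental C. elegans 3' sequence.

No gene insert is present. The vector would typically be used as a muscle-expressed fluorescent reporter or as a scaffold for restriction cloning of fusions, although the record itself does not specify a purpose.
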