Addgene plasmid #1640: L4066
Purpose: (Empty Backbone)
Depositing lab: Andrew Fire. Depositing organization: Carnegie Institution for Science.
Backbone
  Vector backbone: Unknown
  Backbone size (bp): 6850
  Vector type: Worm Expression
Growth in bacteria
  Bacterial resistance: Ampicillin, 100 μg/mL
  Growth temperature: 37°C
  Growth strain: DH5alpha
  Copy number: Unknown
Gene/Insert
  Gene/Insert name: None
  Tag / fusion protein: myo3-2341, myo3Tsa, T7p, gfpN, IVSR, gfpF64L, IVSS, gfpY145F, IVST, gfpC, IVSL, decoy
  Cloning method: Restriction Enzyme
Terms and licenses: Academic/Nonprofit Terms; Industry Terms: Not Available to Industry
Depositor comments: See Fire Lab Vector Kit Documentation 1999. Fire Lab Miniprep Number pPD122.75, Ligation number L4066.
How to cite: L4066 was a gift from Andrew Fire (Addgene plasmid # 1640 ; http://n2t.net/addgene:1640 ; RRID:Addgene_1640)
