>Addgene plasmid #1640 | L4066 | addgene partial sequence | sequence record 16773 | 1640_m13reverse
GNGNGTTACTGATCTTACTAACTAACTATTCTCATTTAAATTTTCAGAGCTTAAAAATGGCTGAAATCAC
TCACAACGATGGATACGCTAACAACTTGGAAATGAAATAAGCTTGGGCTGCAGGTCGGCTATAATAAGTT
CTTGAATAAAATAATTTTCCCGACAAAACATGAGTATTTCTTTCGAAAATAAAAGTGCAGGCTAATTAGA
GATTATTCTGTAATTAACTGCATAATTTGTCACGTGCCATAGTTTTACATTCCACTACGTCATAGTTCTT
AAAATACTAATCTCCTGAAAATAGAAGTAGGTGAAGAAAGTTTAATTATCAGTTCTAAAATGACAATTGA
TCTTTGGAATATGTTCTGAAACTACCGATCATTGAACAGATGCTATTTGAATGATATAGAATTGTATATT
TGCAATTTCTGAAACGCGTTCTTAAAGGCACACAGATTAATTCAAAAGGGTCTGGCCGCAAAAAGGTTTA
TGGTGGCCGATTTTGAGTTTTGTGTGTGATTGCTTTTTCACAATCAGTGTTTTCAGGATTATGTGATGAA
CTAGATCTTCAAGTTTCGTTACATTTCATATGTTTTCGGAACTCACGAAGTACATATTGGGTATTGTGCT
CAAAAAATTCAGCAATCAGCTTCGCTCCGCTGACTTTAGAACCCAAAAAAATAGTATGGCCAAACTGACT
GTGTTACGATCATTTCAATTTTTCAATACATATTTAAGATTTCTAAGAGTAAGAAGGTCAAAAACTGTTC
TGGAATACATATATATTTTTCAGGTTACAATTAGTCAAAAAGTGCACTGAAATATACGTTTTAATTTCAC
GAATAACCCAATTAGTTCAATGTATTTTTGGTCNACCAACGTTAAAGTTTGGCTTCCACCCATTATCATT
TCTGATCCACCACNATGTTTTTTCTTTATCTGCAAGTTAATTTTTTATTTTTATCCNGATGTTNGGCATA
TTTTTCAATTCTTCNCTAGCGCCCACTTCTTGCNCTTCCGGCGCCCGGANCNANTGCATCTGTGCAGAAT
TGAAGACNANCACCCTTGTTTTCTCCCNNNTCTGGNGAAANGANTNNACCNACNAAANACCCCGCCTGGG
GTAANGNCCCGNTGCACCAANCCTACTGGACTGGACNGGGGGCNCNNGGGNCNCAAANGATGGGNGGGGG
GCCACCCCCCCCNGAAATTGAACCNACCCCGCCNNAANGGGGNGGNGCCNCANTTTANNAAATGCCCNAN
TNCCNTTGNGNAANAATTCCCCCCCCAAATCCCCCCCCNTTTTTTTANGGNNGAACCCCCCCCCCAAAAA
CNAAGGGGGTCCCCNCCAACAANAA
